>Addgene plasmid #111159 | pOEM1_pCMV:axFgf8-pPH:vsvged | addgene full sequence | sequence record 213406 | Addgene NGS Result
TCTTCTTGAGATCCTTTTTTTCTGCGCGTAATCTGCTGCTTGCAAACAAAAAAACCACCGCTACCAGCGG
TGGTTTGTTTGCCGGATCAAGAGCTACCAACTCTTTTTCCGAAGGTAACTGGCTTCAGCAGAGCGCAGAT
ACCAAATACTGTTCTTCTAGTGTAGCCGTAGTTAGGCCACCACTTCAAGAACTCTGTAGCACCGCCTACA
TACCTCGCTCTGCTAATCCTGTTACCAGTGGCTGCTGCCAGTGGCGATAAGTCGTGTCTTACCGGGTTGG
ACTCAAGACGATAGTTACCGGATAAGGCGCAGCGGTCGGGCTGAACGGGGGGTTCGTGCACACAGCCCAG
CTTGGAGCGAACGACCTACACCGAACTGAGATACCTACAGCGTGAGCTATGAGAAAGCGCCACGCTTCCC
GAAGGGAGAAAGGCGGACAGGTATCCGGTAAGCGGCAGGGTCGGAACAGGAGAGCGCACGAGGGAGCTTC
CAGGGGGAAACGCCTGGTATCTTTATAGTCCTGTCGGGTTTCGCCACCTCTGACTTGAGCGTCGATTTTT
GTGATGCTCGTCAGGGGGGCGGAGCCTATGGAAAAACGCCAGCAACGCGGCCTTTTTACGGTTCCTGGCC
TTTTGCTGGCCTTTTGCTCATTAGGCACCCCAGGCTTTACCCGAACGACCGAGCGCAGCGAGTCAGTGAG
CGAGGAAGCGGAGAGCGCCCAATACGCAAGGAAACAGCTATGACCATGTTAATGCAGCTGGCACGACAGG
TTTCCCGACTGGAAAGCGGGCAGTGAGCGGAAGGCCCATGAGGCCCAAAAAGCTCAACTACAAATTTGAT
CGCGGACGTGTTAGCCGACACAATTAATAGGCGTCGTGTGGCTATGGCAAAATCGTCTTCGGAAGCAACT
TCTAACGACGAGGGTTGGGACGACGACGATAATCGGCCTAATAAAGCTAACACGCCCGATGTTAAATATG
TCCAAGCGTTATTTAACGTGTTTACGTCGAGTCAATTGTACACTAACGACAGTGATGAAAGAAATACAAA
AGCGCATAATATTTTGAACGACGTCGAACCTTTATTACAAAACAAAACACAAACGAATATCGACAAAGCT
AGATTGCTGCTACAAGATTTGGCAAGTTTTGTGGCGTTGAGCGAAAATCCATTAGATAGTCCAGCCATCG
GTTCGGAAAAACAACCCTTGTTTGAAACTAATCGAAACCTATTTTACAAATCTATTGAGGATTTAATATT
TAAATTCAGATATAAAGACGCTGAAAATCATTTGATTTTCGCTCTAACATACCACCCTAAAGATTATAAA
TTTAATGAATTATTAAAATACGTACAACAATTGTCTGTAAATCAACAACGCACAGAATCTAGCGCTTAAT
AAATGTACTAATAACAATGTATCGTGTTTTATTAATTAAGATCTGCGGATGCAGGCTCCGCCATGCATTA
GTTATTAATAGTAATCAATTACGGGGTCATTAGTTCATAGCCCATATATGGAGTTCCGCGTTACATAACT
TACGGTAAATGGCCCGCCTGGCTGACCGCCCAACGACCCCCGCCCATTGACGTCAATAATGACGTATGTT
CCCATAGTAACGCCAATAGGGACTTTCCATTGACGTCAATGGGTGGAGTATTTACGGTAAACTGCCCACT
TGGCAGTACATCAAGTGTATCATATGCCAAGTACGCCCCCTATTGACGTCAATGACGGTAAATGGCCCGC
CTGGCATTATGCCCAGTACATGACCTTATGGGACTTTCCTACTTGGCAGTACATCTACGTATTAGTCATC
GCTATTACCATGGTGATGCGGTTTTGGCAGTACATCAATGGGCGTGGATAGCGGTTTGACTCACGGGGAT
TTCCAAGTCTCCACCCCATTGACGTCAATGGGAGTTTGTTTTGGCACCAAAATCAACGGGACTTTCCAAA
ATGTCGTAACAACTCCGCCCCATTGACGCAAATGGGCGGTAGGCGTGTACGGTGGGAGGTCTATATAAGC
AGAGCTGGTTTAGTGAACCGTCAGATCCGCTAGCGCTACCGGTCGCCACCATGAACAACGCGAGCTCGTC
AGTCGTCGGATATCTATTGCTGCATCTTTTTGTCCTCTGCATGCAAGCAAAGGTAACTGTTCAGTCCCCA
CCTAATTTTACACAGCATGTGAGGGAGCAGAGCCTGGTGACAGACCAGCTGAGCCGGCGGCTCATCCGCA
CCTACCAGCTGTACAGCCGCACCAGTGGGAAGCACGTGCAGGTCCTTGGCAACAAGAAGATCAACGCCAT
GGCCGACGACGGCGACTCGCACGCCAAATTAATTGTGGAAACGGACACCTTCGGAAGCCGCGTCCGCATT
AAAGGAGCCGAGACGGGCTATTACATCTGCATGAACAAGAAGGGAAAGCTGATTGGCAAGAGCAATGGCC
GAGGCAAAGACTGCGTCTTCTCCGAGATAGTGCTCGAGAACAACTACACGGCACTACAAAACGCCAAATA
CGAAGGATGGTACATGGCCTTCACAAGGAAAGGCCGCCCGAGGAAAGGCTCCAAGACCAGGCAGCACCAG
CGGGAGGTCCACTTCATGAAGCGACTGCCGAAAGGCCACCAAACAACGGAGCCTCATAGACGCTTCGAGT
TTGTAAATTATCCTTTCAACAGGCGGAGCAAAAGAACTCGACATTCCGTACCGCGATAGGCGGCCGCTAG
ACGCGTCGACAATCAACCTCTGGATTACAAAATTTGTGAAAGATTGACTGGTATTCTTAACTATGTTGCT
CCTTTTACGCTATGTGGATACGCTGCTTTAATGCCTTTGTATCATGCTATTGCTTCCCGTATGGCTTTCA
TTTTCTCCTCCTTGTATAAATCCTGGTTGCTGTCTCTTTATGAGGAGTTGTGGCCCGTTGTCAGGCAACG
TGGCGTGGTGTGCACTGTGTTTGCTGACGCAACCCCCACTGGTTGGGGCATTGCCACCACCTGTCAGCTC
CTTTCCGGGACTTTCGCTTTCCCCCTCCCTATTGCCACGGCGGAACTCATCGCCGCCTGCCTTGCCCGCT
GCTGGACAGGGGCTCGGCTGTTGGGCACTGACAATTCCGTGGTGTTGTCGGGGAAGCTGACGTCCTTTCC
ATGGCTGCTCGCCTGTGTTGCCACCTGGATTCTGCGCGGGACGTCCTTCTGCTACGTCCCTTCGGCCCTC
AATCCAGCGGACCTTCCTTCCCGCGGCCTGCTGCCGGCTCTGCGGCCTCTTCCGCGTCTTCGCCTTCGCC
CTCAGACGAGTCGGATCTCCCTTTGGGCCGCCTCCCCGAAGCTTGTCGAGAAGTACTAGAGGATCATAAT
CAGCCATACCACATTTGTAGAGGTTTTACTTGCTTTAAAAAACCTCCCACACCTCCCCCTGAACCTGAAA
CATAAAATGAATGCAATTGTTGTTGTTAACTTGTTTATTGCAGCTTATAATGGTTACAAATAAAGCAATA
GCATCACAAATTTCACAAATAAAGCATTTTTTTCACTGCATTCTAGTTGTGGTTTGTCCAAACTCATCAA
TGTATCTTATCATGTCTGGATCTGATCACTGGCGCGCCGTGATGCGTATTTCTGAATCTTTGTAAAATAG
CACACAAGACTCCAACGCGTTTGGCGTTTTATTTTCTTGCTCGACTCTAGTTTATTAGGCCTTACTTTCC
AAGTCGGTTCATCTCTATGTCTGTATAAATCTGTCTTTTCTTGGTGTGCTTTAATTTAATGCAAAGATGG
ATACCAACTCGGAGAACCAAGAATAGTCCAATGATTAACCCTATGATAAAGAAAAAAGAGGCAATAGAGC
TTTTCCAACTACTGAACCAACCTTCTACAAGCTCGATTGGATTTTTGGATAGCCCAGTATCACCCCGGGG
TACCTGCAGATCCGCAAAGGCAGAATGCGCCGCCGCCGCCAAAAGCACATATAAAACAATAGCGCTTACC
ATCTTGCTTGTGTGTTCCTTATTGAAGCCTTGGTGTGACTGATTTACTAGTAGCATAGATCCGTATTTAT
AGGTTTTTTTATTACAAAACTGTTACGAAAACAGTAAAATACTTATTTATTTGCGAGATGGTTATCATTT
TAATTATCTCCATGATCCAGCCAACCACTAGAACTATAGCTAGAGTCCTGGGCGAACAAAATGGTGGCAG
CTTGTGATATTAGTTTGTGCGTCTCATTACAATGGCTGTTATTTTTAACAACAAACAACTGCTCGCAGAC
AATAGTATAGAAAAGGGAGGTGAACTGTTTTTGTTTAACGGTTCGTACAACATTTTGGAAAGTTATGTTA
ATCCGGTGCTGCTAAAAAATGGTGTAATTGAACTAGAAGAAGCTGCGTACTATGCCGGCAACATATTGTA
CAAAACCGACGATCCCAAATTCATTGATTATATAAATTTAATAATTAAAGCAACACACTCCGAAGAACTA
CCAGAAAATAGCACTGTTGTAAATTACAGAAAAACTATGCGCAGCGGTACTATACACCCCATTAAAAAAG
ACATATATATTTATGACAACAAAAAATTTACTCTATACGATAGATACATATATGGATACGATAATAACTA
TGTTAATTTTTATGAGGAGAAAAATGAAAAAGAGAAGGAATACGAAGAAGAAGACGACAAGGCGTCTAGT
TTATGTGAAAATAAAATTATATTGTCGCAAATTAACTGTGAATCATTTGAAAATGATTTTAAATATTACC
TCAGCGATTATAACTACGCGTTTTCAATTATAGATAATACTACAAATGTTCTTGTTGCGTTTGGTTTGTA
TCGTTAATAAAAAACAAATTTAGCATTTATAATTGTTTTATTATTCAATAATTACAAATAGGATTGAGAC
CCTTGCAGTTGCCAGCAAACGGACAGAGCTTGTCCACAGTTTTCATTTTTTGGCAGTTTGGTGGTTTATA
CACATCTTGGGATTTGATTAAAAGATGCATGACTTCACCCACACACTTGGAGTCGTGGTTGTAGAAATGC
GTCAGAGCCTTGATTAAACATCGGTTTTCACACTTGGCACACGAAACCACGTTTGCAATGTAACAGTTTA
GTATAAACCTCTTCCTGTACATACCGCCGCGCGGTACATTGTTTTCTTTCAAATCGTTCAATATTTTTTT
TATACACGGAGGCATATTAATCTTGTTGTTCAGCATGTCCACGACATTTTTCTTTCCTTCTACGCATTCT
TTCATACAAATGTTTCTCTTGCTGCGTTTTTTAAAATTGGAATTTTTAATTTCATTAATAGTGGGCGGAG
CCGTTAACAGCATGTACAATCGCAGTCCGGAAATTTTGACCAAAACCCCGCCATTGTAGAATACCGTGTA
TGGAGTTAGGGTCAATTTATCAATAAAATCATCGGGATCAATTAAATATGTAGCTTTCTTGTCTAAACAT
GACGCTCTAATGAGCGGACTCCACACGTTATACGATGCATTCGCCATACTTCGCGGCTTCTCGCACCAGC
GGTCCTGATTCGACTAACGGTCGATTGGATGGCTTAATAGTTTTAACGTCACGGCCTTGACGGCCTTCCG
CCAATTCGCCCTATAGTGAGTCGTATTACGTCGCGCTCACTGGCCGTCGTTTTACAACGTCGTGACTGGG
AAAACCCTGGCGTTACCCAACTTAATCGCCTTGCAGCACATCCCCCTTTCGCCAGCTGGCGTAATAGCGA
AGAGGCCCGCACCGAAACGCCCTTCCCAACAGTTGCGCAGCCTGAATGGCGAATGGGAGCGCCCTGTAGC
GGCCACTCAACCCTATCTCGGTCTATTCTTTTGATTTATAAGGGATTTTGCCGATTTCGGCCTATTGGTT
AAAAAATGAGCTGATTTAACAAAAATTTAACGCGAATTTTAACAAAATATTAACGCTTACAATTTAGGTG
GCACTTTTCGGGGAAATGTGCGCGGAACCCCTATTTGTTTATTTTTCTAAATACATTCAAATATGTATCC
GCTCATGAGACAATAACCCTGATAAATGCTTCAATAATATTGAAAAAGGAAGAGTATGAGTATTCAACAT
TTCCGTGTCGCCCTTATTCCCTTTTTTGCGGCATTTTGCCTTCCTGTTTTTGCTCACCCAGAAACGCTGG
TGAAAGTAAAAGATGCTGAAGATCAGTTGGGTGCACGAGTGGGTTACATCGAACTGGATCTCAACAGCGG
TAAGATCCTTGAGAGTTTTCGCCCCGAAGAACGTTTTCCAATGATGAGCACTTTTAAAGTTCTGCTATGT
GGCGCGGTATTATCCCGTATTGACGCCGGGCAAGAGCAACTCGGTCGCCGCATACACTATTCTCAGAATG
ACTTGGTTGAGTACTCACCAGTCACAGAAAAGCATCTTACGGATGGCATGACAGTAAGAGAATTATGCAG
TGCTGCCATAACCATGAGTGATAACACTGCGGCCAACTTACTTCTGACAACGATCGGAGGACCGAAGGAG
CTAACCGCTTTTTTGCACAACATGGGGGATCATGTAACTCGCCTTGATCGTTGGGAACCGGAGCTGAATG
AAGCCATACCAAACGACGAGCGTGACACCACGATGCCTGTAGCAATGGCAACAACGTTGCGCAAACTATT
AACTGGCGAACTACTTACTCTAGCTTCCCGGCAACAATTAATAGACTGGATGGAGGCGGATAAAGTTGCA
GGACCACTTCTGCGCTCGGCCCTTCCGGCTGGCTGGTTTATTGCTGATAAATCTGGAGCCGGTGAGCGTG
GTTCTCGCGGTATCATTGCAGCACTGGGGCCAGATGGTAAGCCCTCCCGTATCGTAGTTATCTACACGAC
GGGGAGTCAGGCAACTATGGATGAACGAAATAGACAGATCGCTGAGATAGGTGCCTCACTGATTAAGCAT
TGGTAACTGTCAGACCAAGTTTACTCATATATACTTTAGATTGATTTAAAACTTCATTTTTAATTTAAAA
GGATCTAGGTGAAGATCCTTTTTGATAATCTCATGACCAAAATCCCTTAACGTGAGTTTTCGTTCCACTG
AGCGTCAGACCCCGTAGAAAAGATCAAAGGA
Features (pLannotate 1.2.2; 23 found; start..end, strand, type, name):
      6..594     +  rep_origin     ori: high-copy-number ColE1/pMB1/pBR322/pUC origin of replication
    672..712     +  rep_origin     RSF ori (fragment): Plasmids containing the RSF 1030 origin of replication can be propagated in E. coli cells that contain additional plasmids with compatible origins.
    749..796     +  CDS            lacI (fragment): lac repressor; lacI; The lac repressor binds to the lac operator to inhibit transcription in E. coli. This inhibition can be relieved by adding lactose or isopropyl-β-D-thiogalactopyranoside (IPTG).
   1056..1428    -  3'UTR          polyhedrin 3' UTR: 3' UTR from the Autographa californica nucleopolyhedrovirus polyhedrin gene (Suzuki et al., 2006)
   1529..1832    +  enhancer       CMV enhancer: human cytomegalovirus immediate early enhancer
   1833..2036    +  promoter       CMV promoter: human cytomegalovirus (CMV) immediate early promoter
   2099..2707    +  CDS            fgf8a: FGF8A_DANRE - Also known as fgf-8 From Danio rerio (Zebrafish) (Brachydanio rerio).
   2741..3328    +  misc_feature   WPRE: woodchuck hepatitis virus posttranscriptional regulatory element
   3352..3435    +  CDS            large T antigen (fragment): large T antigen from SV40 (simian virus 40)
   3458..3592    +  polyA_signal   SV40 poly(A) signal: SV40 polyadenylation signal
   3608..3682    -  CDS            P26 (fragment): POXIN_NPVAC - Experimental evidence at protein level: Swiss-Prot protein existence level 1. Nuclease that cleaves host 2',3'-cGAMP. From Autographa californica nuclear polyhedrosis virus (AcMNPV).
   3705..3737    -  CDS            VSV-G tag: epitope tag from vesicular stomatitis virus G protein
   3720..3914    -  CDS            G (fragment): GLYCO_VSNJO - Experimental evidence at protein level: Swiss-Prot protein existence level 1. Attaches the virus to host cellular receptor, inducing clathrin-dependent endocytosis of the virion. In the endosome, the acidic pH induces conformational changes in the glycoprotein trimer, which trigger fusion between virus and endosomal membrane. In neurons, neo-synthesized glycoproteins are sorted to the dendrites, where the virus buds (By similarity). From Vesicular stomatitis New Jersey virus (strain Ogden subtype Concan) (VSNJV). Used to pseudotype many virus-like particles like lentiviral vector
   3933..3992    -  sig_peptide    GP64 signal sequence: signal sequence from the baculovirus envelope glycoprotein GP64; Autographa californica gp64
   3993..4046    -  promoter       gp64 promoter (fragment): Autographa californica gp64; promoter for the baculovirus gp64 glycoprotein gene
   4055..4146    -  promoter       polyhedrin promoter: polh from Autographa californica; promoter for the baculovirus polyhedrin gene
   4232..4837    -  CDS            ORF603: baculovirus ORF603 protein
   4878..5507    -  CDS            LEF-2: LEF2_NPVAC - Experimental evidence at protein level: Swiss-Prot protein existence level 1. Plays an essential role in viral DNA replication. Does not seem to participate in the initiation step but is rather important for the amplification of DNA. Also required for expression from the vp39 and polh promoters. From Autographa californica nuclear polyhedrosis virus (AcMNPV).
   5610..5628    -  promoter       T7 promoter: promoter for bacteriophage T7 RNA polymerase
   5637..5793    +  CDS            lacZα (fragment): LacZα fragment of β-galactosidase; lacZ fragment
   5814..5945    +  rep_origin     M13 ori (fragment): M13 bacteriophage origin of replication; arrow indicates direction of (+) strand synthesis
   5971..6075    +  promoter       AmpR promoter: bla
   6076..6936    +  CDS            AmpR: β-lactamase; bla; confers resistance to ampicillin, carbenicillin, and related antibiotics
