[The description below was written by a language model from this plasmid's Addgene catalogue record and pLannotate feature annotations shown in this document.]
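Description:
pOEM1_pCMV:axFgf8-pPH:vsvged is a baculovirus rescue (transfer/shuttle) vector built on the pOEM1 backbone. It is designed to generate recombinant, pseudotyped baculovirus in insect cells that can then deliver a gene for expression in vertebrate cells. The 7.1 kb plasmid is propagated in E. coli through a high-copy ColE1/pUC-type origin and selected with ampicillin (AmpR with its bla promoter). Short fragments of an M13 origin, lacZα, lacI and an RSF origin, plus a T7 promoter, appear to be backbone remnants. Baculoviral flanking sequences from AcMNPV, namely LEF-2 and ORF603 on one side and the polyhedrin 3' UTR region on the other, bracket the payload. In transfer vectors of this kind, such flanks provide the homology for recombination with a defective viral genome, which rescues a viable recombinant virus.

Two divergently oriented cassettes sit between the flanks. The first uses the CMV enhancer/promoter to drive wild-type Fgf8 from the axolotl (Ambystoma mexicanum), which the annotation tool matched to zebrafish fgf8a by homology. It is followed by a WPRE to boost transcript expression and an SV40 polyadenylation signal, so this cassette is active in transduced vertebrate cells rather than in insect cells. The second, on the opposite strand, uses the polyhedrin promoter to express a GP64 signal peptide fused to a C-terminal fragment of the VSV glycoprotein ("VSVGED"). This protein is made during virus production in insect cells and pseudotypes the budded virions, presumably to improve entry into non-insect cells.

The catalogue purpose line mentions hShh, but the insert field, the plasmid name and the feature table all indicate Fgf8. The associated study concerns FGF8 and SHH in limb regeneration.
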