Addgene plasmid #111159: pOEM1_pCMV:axFgf8-pPH:vsvged
Purpose: Baculovirus rescue vector, VSVGED pseudotype, hShh
Depositing lab: Elly Tanaka. Depositing organization: Technische Universitaet Dresden. Publication: FGF8 and SHH substitute for anterior-posterior tissue interactions to induce limb regeneration. Nacu E, Gromberg E, Oliveira CR, Drechsel D, Tanaka EM. Nature. 2016 May 19;533(7603):407-10. doi: 10.1038/nature17972. PubMed 27120163.
Backbone
  Vector backbone: pOEM1
  Vector type: Mammalian Expression, Insect Expression ; Baculoviral rescue shuttle vector
Growth in bacteria
  Bacterial resistance: Ampicillin, 100 μg/mL
  Growth temperature: 37°C
  Growth strain: DH5alpha
  Copy number: Unknown
Gene/Insert
  Gene/Insert name: axFgf8
  Species: Ambystoma mexicanum
  Mutation: wt
  Promoter: CMV
  Cloning method: Restriction Enzyme; 5′ cloning site Unknown (unknown if destroyed); 3′ cloning site Unknown (unknown if destroyed)
Terms and licenses: Academic/Nonprofit Terms; Industry Terms: Not Available to Industry
How to cite: pOEM1_pCMV:axFgf8-pPH:vsvged was a gift from Elly Tanaka (Addgene plasmid # 111159 ; http://n2t.net/addgene:111159 ; RRID:Addgene_111159)
